>Addgene plasmid #28045 | EGFP-Rab5A S34N | addgene full sequence | sequence record 364367 | Addgene NGS Result
AATTAATTCTGTGGAATGTGTGTCAGTTAGGGTGTGGAAAGTCCCCAGGCTCCCCAGCAGGCAGAAGTAT
GCAAAGCATGCATCTCAATTAGTCAGCAACCAGGTGTGGAAAGTCCCCAGGCTCCCCAGCAGGCAGAAGT
ATGCAAAGCATGCATCTCAATTAGTCAGCAACCATAGTCCCGCCCCTAACTCCGCCCATCCCGCCCCTAA
CTCCGCCCAGTTCCGCCCATTCTCCGCCCCATGGCTGACTAATTTTTTTTATTTATGCAGAGGCCGAGGC
CGCCTCTGCCTCTGAGCTATTCCAGAAGTAGTGAGGAGGCTTTTTTGGAGGCCTAGGCTTTTGCAAAAAG
CTCCCGGGAGCTTGTATATCCATTTTCGGATCTGATCAAGAGACAGGATGAGGATCGTTTCGCATGATTG
AACAAGATGGATTGCACGCAGGTTCTCCGGCCGCTTGGGTGGAGAGGCTATTCGGCTATGACTGGGCACA
ACAGACAATCGGCTGCTCTGATGCCGCCGTGTTCCGGCTGTCAGCGCAGGGGCGCCCGGTTCTTTTTGTC
AAGACCGACCTGTCCGGTGCCCTGAATGAACTGCAGGACGAGGCAGCGCGGCTATCGTGGCTGGCCACGA
CGGGCGTTCCTTGCGCAGCTGTGCTCGACGTTGTCACTGAAGCGGGAAGGGACTGGCTGCTATTGGGCGA
AGTGCCGGGGCAGGATCTCCTGTCATCTCACCTTGCTCCTGCCGAGAAAGTATCCATCATGGCTGATGCA
ATGCGGCGGCTGCATACGCTTGATCCGGCTACCTGCCCATTCGACCACCAAGCGAAACATCGCATCGAGC
GAGCACGTACTCGGATGGAAGCCGGTCTTGTCGATCAGGATGATCTGGACGAAGAGCATCAGGGGCTCGC
GCCAGCCGAACTGTTCGCCAGGCTCAAGGCGCGCATGCCCGACGGCGAGGATCTCGTCGTGACCCATGGC
GATGCCTGCTTGCCGAATATCATGGTGGAAAATGGCCGCTTTTCTGGATTCATCGACTGTGGCCGGCTGG
GTGTGGCGGACCGCTATCAGGACATAGCGTTGGCTACCCGTGATATTGCTGAAGAGCTTGGCGGCGAATG
GGCTGACCGCTTCCTCGTGCTTTACGGTATCGCCGCTCCCGATTCGCAGCGCATCGCCTTCTATCGCCTT
CTTGACGAGTTCTTCTGAGCGGGACTCTGGGGTTCGAAATGACCGACCAAGCGACGCCCAACCTGCCATC
ACGAGATTTCGATTCCACCGCCGCCTTCTATGAAAGGTTGGGCTTCGGAATCGTTTTCCGGGACGCCGGC
TGGATGATCCTCCAGCGCGGGGATCTCATGCTGGAGTTCTTCGCCCACCCCAACTTGTTTATTGCAGCTT
ATAATGGTTACAAATAAAGCAATAGCATCACAAATTTCACAAATAAAGCATTTTTTTCACTGCATTCTAG
TTGTGGTTTGTCCAAACTCATCAATGTATCTTATCATGTCTGTATACCGTCGACCTCTAGCTAGAGCTTG
GCGTAATCATGGTCATAGCTGTTTCCTGTGTGAAATTGTTATCCGCTCACAATTCCACACAACATACGAG
CCGGAAGCATAAAGTGTAAAGCCTGGGGTGCCTAATGAGTGAGCTAACTCACATTAATTGCGTTGCGCTC
ACTGCCCGCTTTCCAGTCGGGAAACCTGTCGTGCCAGCTGCATTAATGAATCGGCCAACGCGCGGGGAGA
GGCGGTTTGCGTATTGGGCGCTCTTCCGCTTCCTCGCTCACTGACTCGCTGCGCTCGGTCGTTCGGCTGC
GGCGAGCGGTATCAGCTCACTCAAAGGCGGTAATACGGTTATCCACAGAATCAGGGGATAACGCAGGAAA
GAACATGTGAGCAAAAGGCCAGCAAAAGGCCAGGAACCGTAAAAAGGCCGCGTTGCTGGCGTTTTTCCAT
AGGCTCCGCCCCCCTGACGAGCATCACAAAAATCGACGCTCAAGTCAGAGGTGGCGAAACCCGACAGGAC
TATAAAGATACCAGGCGTTTCCCCCTGGAAGCTCCCTCGTGCGCTCTCCTGTTCCGACCCTGCCGCTTAC
CGGATACCTGTCCGCCTTTCTCCCTTCGGGAAGCGTGGCGCTTTCTCATAGCTCACGCTGTAGGTATCTC
AGTTCGGTGTAGGTCGTTCGCTCCAAGCTGGGCTGTGTGCACGAACCCCCCGTTCAGCCCGACCGCTGCG
CCTTATCCGGTAACTATCGTCTTGAGTCCAACCCGGTAAGACACGACTTATCGCCACTGGCAGCAGCCAC
TGGTAACAGGATTAGCAGAGCGAGGTATGTAGGCGGTGCTACAGAGTTCTTGAAGTGGTGGCCTAACTAC
GGCTACACTAGAAGAACAGTATTTGGTATCTGCGCTCTGCTGAAGCCAGTTACCTTCGGAAAAAGAGTTG
GTAGCTCTTGATCCGGCAAACAAACCACCGCTGGTAGCGGTGGTTTTTTTGTTTGCAAGCAGCAGATTAC
GCGCAGAAAAAAAGGATCTCAAGAAGATCCTTTGATCTTTTCTACGGGGTCTGACGCTCAGTGGAACGAA
AACTCACGTTAAGGGATTTTGGTCATGAGATTATCAAAAAGGATCTTCACCTAGATCCTTTTAAATTAAA
AATGAAGTTTTAAATCAATCTAAAGTATATATGAGTAAACTTGGTCTGACAGTTACCAATGCTTAATCAG
TGAGGCACCTATCTCAGCGATCTGTCTATTTCGTTCATCCATAGTTGCCTGACTCCCCGTCGTGTAGATA
ACTACGATACGGGAGGGCTTACCATCTGGCCCCAGTGCTGCAATGATACCGCGAGACCCACGCTCACCGG
CTCCAGATTTATCAGCAATAAACCAGCCAGCCGGAAGGGCCGAGCGCAGAAGTGGTCCTGCAACTTTATC
CGCCTCCATCCAGTCTATTAATTGTTGCCGGGAAGCTAGAGTAAGTAGTTCGCCAGTTAATAGTTTGCGC
AACGTTGTTGCCATTGCTACAGGCATCGTGGTGTCACGCTCGTCGTTTGGTATGGCTTCATTCAGCTCCG
GTTCCCAACGATCAAGGCGAGTTACATGATCCCCCATGTTGTGCAAAAAAGCGGTTAGCTCCTTCGGTCC
TCCGATCGTTGTCAGAAGTAAGTTGGCCGCAGTGTTATCACTCATGGTTATGGCAGCACTGCATAATTCT
CTTACTGTCATGCCATCCGTAAGATGCTTTTCTGTGACTGGTGAGTACTCAACCAAGTCATTCTGAGAAT
AGTGTATGCGGCGACCGAGTTGCTCTTGCCCGGCGTCAATACGGGATAATACCGCGCCACATAGCAGAAC
TTTAAAAGTGCTCATCATTGGAAAACGTTCTTCGGGGCGAAAACTCTCAAGGATCTTACCGCTGTTGAGA
TCCAGTTCGATGTAACCCACTCGTGCACCCAACTGATCTTCAGCATCTTTTACTTTCACCAGCGTTTCTG
GGTGAGCAAAAACAGGAAGGCAAAATGCCGCAAAAAAGGGAATAAGGGCGACACGGAAATGTTGAATACT
CATACTCTTCCTTTTTCAATATTATTGAAGCATTTATCAGGGTTATTGTCTCATGAGCGGATACATATTT
GAATGTATTTAGAAAAATAAACAAATAGGGGTTCCGCGCACATTTCCCCGAAAAGTGCCACCTGACGTCG
ACGGATCGGGAGATCTCCCGATCCCCTATGGTGCACTCTCAGTACAATCTGCTCTGATGCCGCATAGTTA
AGCCAGTATCTGCTCCCTGCTTGTGTGTTGGAGGTCGCTGAGTAGTGCGCGAGCAAAATTTAAGCTACAA
CAAGGCAAGGCTTGACCGACAATTGCATGAAGAATCTGCTTAGGGTTAGGCGTTTTGCGCTGCTTCGCGA
TGTACGGGCCAGATATACGCGTTGACATTGATTATTGACTAGTTATTAATAGTAATCAATTACGGGGTCA
TTAGTTCATAGCCCATATATGGAGTTCCGCGTTACATAACTTACGGTAAATGGCCCGCCTGGCTGACCGC
CCAACGACCCCCGCCCATTGACGTCAATAATGACGTATGTTCCCATAGTAACGCCAATAGGGACTTTCCA
TTGACGTCAATGGGTGGAGTATTTACGGTAAACTGCCCACTTGGCAGTACATCAAGTGTATCATATGCCA
AGTACGCCCCCTATTGACGTCAATGACGGTAAATGGCCCGCCTGGCATTATGCCCAGTACATGACCTTAT
GGGACTTTCCTACTTGGCAGTACATCTACGTATTAGTCATCGCTATTACCATGGTGATGCGGTTTTGGCA
GTACATCAATGGGCGTGGATAGCGGTTTGACTCACGGGGATTTCCAAGTCTCCACCCCATTGACGTCAAT
GGGAGTTTGTTTTGGCACCAAAATCAACGGGACTTTCCAAAATGTCGTAACAACTCCGCCCCATTGACGC
AAATGGGCGGTAGGCGTGTACGGTGGGAGGTCTATATAAGCAGAGCTCTCTGGCTAACTAGAGAACCCAC
TGCTTACTGGCTTATCGAAATTAATACGACTCACTATAGGGAGACCCAAGCTTATGGTGAGCAAGGGCGA
GGAGCTGTTCACCGGGGTGGTGCCCATCCTGGTCGAGCTGGACGGCGACGTAAACGGCCACAAGTTCAGC
GTGTCCGGCGAGGGCGAGGGCGATGCCACCTACGGCAAGCTGACCCTGAAGTTCATCTGCACCACCGGCA
AGCTGCCCGTGCCCTGGCCCACCCTCGTGACCACCCTGACCTACGGCGTGCAGTGCTTCAGCCGCTACCC
CGACCACATGAAGCAGCACGACTTCTTCAAGTCCGCCATGCCCGAAGGCTACGTCCAGGAGCGCACCATC
TTCTTCAAGGACGACGGCAACTACAAGACCCGCGCCGAGGTGAAGTTCGAGGGCGACACCCTGGTGAACC
GCATCGAGCTGAAGGGCATCGACTTCAAGGAGGACGGCAACATCCTGGGGCACAAGCTGGAGTACAACTA
CAACAGCCACAACGTCTATATCATGGCCGACAAGCAGAAGAACGGCATCAAGGTGAACTTCAAGATCCGC
CACAACATCGAGGACGGCAGCGTGCAGCTCGCCGACCACTACCAGCAGAACACCCCCATCGGCGACGGCC
CCGTGCTGCTGCCCGACAACCACTACCTGAGCACCCAGTCCGCCCTGAGCAAAGACCCCAACGAGAAGCG
CGATCACATGGTCCTGCTGGAGTTCGTGACCGCCGCCGGGATCACTCTCGGCATGGACGAGCTGTACAAG
GGATCCATGGCTAGTCGAGGCGCAACAAGACCCAACGGGCCAAATACTGGAAATAAAATATGCCAGTTCA
AACTAGTACTTCTGGGAGAGTCTGCTGTTGGCAAAAATAGCCTAGTGCTTCGTTTTGTGAAAGGCCAATT
TCATGAATTTCAAGAGAGTACCATTGGGGCTGCTTTTCTAACCCAAACTGTATGTCTTGATGACACTACA
GTAAAGTTTGAAATATGGGATACAGCTGGTCAAGAACGATACCATAGCCTAGCACCAATGTACTACAGAG
GAGCACAAGCAGCCATAGTTGTATATGATATCACAAATGAGGAGTCCTTTGCAAGAGCAAAAAATTGGGT
TAAAGAACTTCAGAGGCAAGCAAGTCCTAACATTGTAATAGCTTTATCGGGAAACAAGGCCGACCTAGCA
AATAAAAGAGCAGTAGATTTCCAGGAAGCACAGTCCTATGCAGATGACAATAGTTTATTATTCATGGAGA
CATCCGCTAAAACATCAATGAATGTAAATGAAATATTCATGGCAATAGCTAAAAAATTGCCAAAGAATGA
ACCACAAAATCCAGGAGCAAATTCTGCCAGAGGAAGAGGAGTAGACCTTACCGAACCCACACAACCAACC
AGGAATCAGTGTTGTAGTAACTGAGGCGGCCGCTCGAGCATGCATCTAGAGGGCCCTATTCTATAGTGTC
ACCTAAATGCTAGAGCTCGCTGATCAGCCTCGACTGTGCCTTCTAGTTGCCAGCCATCTGTTGTTTGCCC
CTCCCCCGTGCCTTCCTTGACCCTGGAAGGTGCCACTCCCACTGTCCTTTCCTAATAAAATGAGGAAATT
GCATCGCATTGTCTGAGTAGGTGTCATTCTATTCTGGGGGGTGGGGTGGGGCAGGACAGCAAGGGGGAGG
ATTGGGAAGACAATAGCAGGCATGCTGGGGATGCGGTGGGCTCTATGGCTTCTGAGGCGGAAAGAACCAG
CTGGGGCTCTAGGGGGTATCCCC
[124 nt withheld, positions 6324-6447]
C
[91 nt withheld, positions 6449-6539]
A
[49 nt withheld, positions 6541-6589]
CCTTTGACGTTGGAGTCCACGTTCTTT
[37 nt withheld, positions 6617-6653]
ACCCTATCTCGGTCTATTCTTTTGATTTATAAGGGATTTTGCCGATTTCGGCCTATTGGTTAAAAAATGA
GCTGATTTAACAAAAATTTAACGCG
Features (pLannotate 1.2.2; 22 found; start..end, strand, type, name):
     18..347     +  promoter       SV40 promoter: SV40 enhancer and early promoter
    414..1205    +  CDS            neo: KKA2_KLEPN - Also known as kan, nptII. Experimental evidence at protein level: Swiss-Prot protein existence level 1. Resistance to kanamycin, neomycin, paromomycin, ribostamycin, butirosin and gentamicin B. From Klebsiella pneumoniae.
   1229..1387    +  CDS            ble (fragment): BLE_KLEPN - Experimental evidence at protein level: Swiss-Prot protein existence level 1. Binding protein with a strong affinity to the bleomycin family of antibiotics. Binds to CL990; an antimitotic-antibiotic compound. From Klebsiella pneumoniae.
   1382..1503    +  polyA_signal   SV40 poly(A) signal: SV40 polyadenylation signal
   1576..1592    -  protein_bind   lac operator: The lac repressor binds to the lac operator to inhibit transcription in E. coli. This inhibition can be relieved by adding lactose or isopropyl-β-D-thiogalactopyranoside (IPTG). lac repressor encoded by lacI
   1600..1630    -  promoter       lac promoter: promoter for the E. coli lac operon
   1645..1666    -  protein_bind   CAP binding site: CAP binding activates transcription in the presence of cAMP. E. coli catabolite activator protein
   1679..1771    -  CDS            lacI (fragment): lac repressor; lacI; The lac repressor binds to the lac operator to inhibit transcription in E. coli. This inhibition can be relieved by adding lactose or isopropyl-β-D-thiogalactopyranoside (IPTG).
   1954..2542    -  rep_origin     ori: high-copy-number ColE1/pMB1/pBR322/pUC origin of replication
   2713..3573    -  CDS            AmpR: β-lactamase; bla; confers resistance to ampicillin, carbenicillin, and related antibiotics
   3574..3678    -  promoter       AmpR promoter: bla
   3737..3789    -  misc_feature   bom (fragment): basis of mobility region from pBR322
   3944..4323    +  enhancer       CMV enhancer: human cytomegalovirus immediate early enhancer
   4324..4527    +  promoter       CMV promoter: human cytomegalovirus (CMV) immediate early promoter
   4523..4556    +  LTR            5' LTR (truncated) (fragment): truncated 5' long terminal repeat (LTR) from HIV-1
   4572..4590    +  promoter       T7 promoter: promoter for bacteriophage T7 RNA polymerase
   4604..5320    +  CDS            EGFP: EGFP is a basic (constitutively fluorescent) green fluorescent protein published in 1996, derived from Aequorea victoria. It is reported to be a rapidly-maturing weak dimer with moderate acid sensitivity.
   5327..5971    +  CDS            RAB5A: RAB5A_HUMAN - Also known as RAB5. Experimental evidence at protein level: Swiss-Prot protein existence level 1. Small GTPase which cycles between active GTP-bound and inactive GDP-bound states. In its active state, binds to a variety of effector proteins to regulate cellular responses such as of intracellular membrane trafficking, from the formation of transport vesicles to their fusion with membranes. Active GTP-bound form is able to recruit to membranes different sets of downstream effectors directly responsible for vesicle formation, movement, tethering and fusion. RAB5A is required for the
   6010..6028    -  promoter       SP6 promoter: promoter for bacteriophage SP6 RNA polymerase
   6054..6278    +  polyA_signal   bGH poly(A) signal: bovine growth hormone polyadenylation signal
   6282..6303    +  promoter       SV40 promoter (fragment): SV40 enhancer and early promoter
   6324..4       +  rep_origin     f1 ori (across the origin) (sequence partly withheld): f1 bacteriophage origin of replication; arrow indicates direction of (+) strand synthesis
