[The description below was written by a language model from this plasmid's Addgene catalogue record and pLannotate feature annotations shown in this document.]
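Description:
EGFP-Rab5A S34N is a mammalian expression plasmid built on the pcDNA3 backbone, encoding human RAB5A carrying the S34N substitution and fused at its N-terminus to EGFP. The sequenced record is about 6.7 kb. In bacteria it is maintained through a high-copy ColE1/pUC-type origin and selected with ampicillin via the β-lactamase gene. An f1 origin is also present, which in principle permits single-stranded DNA production. For mammalian cells, a separate cassette places the neomycin phosphotransferase gene under the SV40 enhancer/early promoter with an SV40 polyadenylation signal, so that stably transfected cells can be selected with G418.

The fusion open reading frame is driven by the human cytomegalovirus immediate-early enhancer and promoter and terminated by the bovine growth hormone polyadenylation signal. EGFP lies immediately upstream of the RAB5A coding sequence, separated by only a few nucleotides. T7 and SP6 phage promoters flank the insert, as is standard for pcDNA3. Several small annotations (fragments of ble, lacI, an HIV-1 LTR, bom, and the lac promoter/operator region) are short backbone remnants or similarity hits and not functional parts of the design.

RAB5A is a small GTPase that cycles between GTP- and GDP-bound states and regulates early endocytic membrane trafficking. The S34N change is generally used as a dominant-negative form that favours the inactive, GDP-bound state. The fluorescent tag identifies expressing cells and shows where the mutant protein localises. The associated publication concerns endosome maturation and Rab effector biology, which is consistent with using the construct to perturb Rab5 function in cultured mammalian cells, although the record does not state specific experiments.
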