Addgene plasmid #28045: EGFP-Rab5A S34N
Depositing lab: Qing Zhong. Depositing organization: University of California, Berkeley. Publication: Rubicon controls endosome maturation as a Rab7 effector. Sun Q, Westphal W, Wong KN, Tan I, Zhong Q. Proc Natl Acad Sci U S A. 2010 Nov 9. 107(45):19338-43. 10.1073/pnas.1010554107 PubMed 20974968.
Backbone
  Vector backbone: pcDNA3
  Backbone manufacturer: Invitrogen
  Backbone size w/o insert (bp): 5446
  Vector type: Mammalian Expression
  Selectable markers: Neomycin (select with G418)
Growth in bacteria
  Bacterial resistance: Ampicillin, 100 μg/mL
  Growth temperature: 37°C
  Growth strain: DH5alpha
  Copy number: High Copy
Gene/Insert
  Gene/Insert name: Rab5A
  Species: H. sapiens (human)
  Insert size (bp): 647
  Mutation: S34N
  Entrez Gene: RAB5A (a.k.a. RAB5)
  Tag / fusion protein: EGFP on N-term
  Cloning method: Restriction Enzyme
  Sequencing primers: 5′ CMV-F; 3′ BGH-rev
Terms and licenses: Academic/Nonprofit Terms; Industry Terms: Not Available to Industry
How to cite: EGFP-Rab5A S34N was a gift from Qing Zhong (Addgene plasmid # 28045 ; http://n2t.net/addgene:28045 ; RRID:Addgene_28045)
