>Addgene plasmid #28045 | EGFP-Rab5A S34N | addgene partial sequence | sequence record 34334 | 28045 with EGFP-C
CATGGACGAGCTGTACAAGGGATCCATGGCTAGTCGAGGCGCAACAAGACCCAACGGGCCAAATACTGGA
AATAAAATATGCCAGTTCAAACTAGTACTTCTGGGAGAGTCTGCTGTTGGCAAAAATAGCCTAGTGCTTC
GTTTTGTGAAAGGCCAATTTCATGAATTTCAAGAGAGTACCATTGGGGCTGCTTTTCTAACCCAAACTGT
ATGTCTTGATGACACTACAGTAAAGTTTGAAATATGGGATACAGCTGGTCAAGAACGATACCATAGCCTA
GCACCAATGTACTACAGAGGAGCACAAGCAGCCATAGTTGTATATGATATCACAAATGAGGAGTCCTTTG
CAAGAGCAAAAAATTGGGTTAAAGAACTTCAGAGGCAAGCAAGTCCTAACATTGTAATAGCTTTATCGGG
AAACAAGGCCGACCTAGCAAATAAAAGAGCAGTAGATTTCCAGGAAGCACAGTCCTATGCAGATGACAAT
AGTTTATTATTCATGGAGACATCCGCTAAAACATCAATGAATGTAAATGAAATATTCATGGCAATAGCTA
AAAAATTGCCAAAGAATGAACCACAAAATCCAGGAGCAAATTCTGCCAGAGGAAGAGGAGTAGACCTTAC
CGAACCCACACAACCAACCAGGAATCAGTGTTGTAGTAACTGAGGCGGCCGCTCGAGCATGCATCTAGAG
GGCCCTATTCTATAGTGTCACCTAAATGCTAGAGCTCGCTGATCAGCCTCGACTGTGCCTTCTAGTTGCC
AGCCATCTGTTGTTTGCCCCTCCCCCGTGCCTTCCTTGACCCTGGAA
